>Addgene plasmid #239638 | pXYB086 | addgene full sequence | sequence record 477050 | Addgene NGS Result
TGGCACTGGCCGTCGTTTTACAACGTCGTGACTGGGAAAACCCTGGCGTTACCCAACTTAATCGCCTTGC
AGCACATCCCCCTTTCGCCAGCTGGCGTAATAGCGAAGAGGCCCGCACCGATCGCCCTTCCCAACAGTTG
CGCAGCCTGAATGGCGAATGCTAGAGCAGCTTGAGCTTGGATCAGATTGTCGTTTCCCGCCTTCAGTTTA
AACTATCAGTGTTTGACAGGATATATTGGCGGGTAAACCTAAGAGAAAAGAGCGTTTATTAGAATAATCG
GATATTTAAAAGGGCGTGAAAAGGTTTATCCGTTCGTCCATTTGTATGTGCATGCCAACCACAGGGTTCC
CCTCGGGATCAAAGTACTTTGATCCAACCCCTCCGCTGCTATAGTGCAGTCGGCTTCTGACGTTCAGTGC
AGCCGTCTTCTGAAAACGACATGTCGCACAAGTCCTAAGTTACGCGACAGGCTGCCGCCCTGCCCTTTTC
CTGGCGTTTTCTTGTCGCGTGTTTTAGTCGCATAAAGTAGAATACTTGCGACTAGAACCGGAGACATTAC
GCCATGAACAAGAGCGCCGCCGCTGGCCTGCTGGGCTATGCCCGCGTCAGCACCGACGACCAGGACTTGA
CCAACCAACGGGCCGAACTGCACGCGGCCGGCTGCACCAAGCTGTTTTCCGAGAAGATCACCGGCACCAG
GCGCGACCGCCCGGAGCTGGCCAGGATGCTTGACCACCTACGCCCTGGCGACGTTGTGACAGTGACCAGG
CTAGACCGCCTGGCCCGCAGCACCCGCGACCTACTGGACATTGCCGAGCGCATCCAGGAGGCCGGCGCGG
GCCTGCGTAGCCTGGCAGAGCCGTGGGCCGACACCACCACGCCGGCCGGCCGCATGGTGTTGACCGTGTT
CGCCGGCATTGCCGAGTTCGAGCGTTCCCTAATCATCGACCGCACCCGGAGCGGGCGCGAGGCCGCCAAG
GCCCGAGGCGTGAAGTTTGGCCCCCGCCCTACCCTCACCCCGGCACAGATCGCGCACGCCCGCGAGCTGA
TCGACCAGGAAGGCCGCACCGTGAAAGAGGCGGCTGCACTGCTTGGCGTGCATCGCTCGACCCTGTACCG
CGCACTTGAGCGCAGCGAGGAAGTGACGCCCACCGAGGCCAGGCGGCGCGGTGCCTTCCGTGAGGACGCA
TTGACCGAGGCCGACGCCCTGGCGGCCGCCGAGAATGAACGCCAAGAGGAACAAGCATGAAACCGCACCA
GGACGGCCAGGACGAACCGTTTTTCATTACCGAAGAGATCGAGGCGGAGATGATCGCGGCCGGGTACGTG
TTCGAGCCGCCCGCGCACGGCTCAACCGTGCGGCTGCATGAAATCCTGGCCGGTTTGTCTGATGCCAAGC
TGGCGGCCTGGCCGGCCAGCTTGGCCGCTGAAGAAACCGAGCGCCGCCGTCTAAAAAGGTGATGTGTATT
TGAGTAAAACAGCTTGCGTCATGCGGTCGCTGCGTATATGATGCGATGAGTAAATAAACAAATACGCAAG
GGGAACGCATGAAGGTTATCGCTGTACTTAACCAGAAAGGCGGGTCAGGCAAGACGACCATCGCAACCCA
TCTAGCCCGCGCCCTGCAACTCGCCGGGGCCGATGTTCTGTTAGTCGATTCCGATCCCCAGGGCAGTGCC
CGCGATTGGGCGGCCGTGCGGGAAGATCAACCGCTAACCGTTGTCGGCATCGACCGCCCGACGATTGACC
GCGACGTGAAGGCCATCGGCCGGCGCGACTTCGTAGTGATCGACGGAGCGCCCCAGGCGGCGGACTTGGC
TGTGTCCGCGATCAAGGCAGCCGACTTCGTGCTGATTCCGGTGCAGCCAAGCCCTTACGACATATGGGCC
ACCGCCGACCTGGTGGAGCTGGTTAAGCAGCGCATTGAGGTCACGGATGGAAGGCTACAAGCGGCCTTTG
TCGTGTCGCGGGCGATCAAAGGCACGCGCATCGGCGGTGAGGTTGCCGAGGCGCTGGCCGGGTACGAGCT
GCCCATTCTTGAGTCCCGTATCACGCAGCGCGTGAGCTACCCAGGCACTGCCGCCGCCGGCACAACCGTT
CTTGAATCAGAACCCGAGGGCGACGCTGCCCGCGAGGTCCAGGCGCTGGCCGCTGAAATTAAATCAAAAC
TCATTTGAGTTAATGAGGTAAAGAGAAAATGAGCAAAAGCACAAACACGCTAAGTGCCGGCCGTCCGAGC
GCACGCAGCAGCAAGGCTGCAACGTTGGCCAGCCTGGCAGACACGCCAGCCATGAAGCGGGTCAACTTTC
AGTTGCCGGCGGAGGATCACACCAAGCTGAAGATGTACGCGGTACGCCAAGGCAAGACCATTACCGAGCT
GCTATCTGAATACATCGCGCAGCTACCAGAGTAAATGAGCAAATGAATAAATGAGTAGATGAATTTTAGC
GGCTAAAGGAGGCGGCATGGAAAATCAAGAACAACCAGGCACCGACGCCGTGGAATGCCCCATGTGTGGA
GGAACGGGCGGTTGGCCAGGCGTAAGCGGCTGGGTTGCCTGCCGGCCCTGCAATGGCACTGGAACCCCCA
AGCCCGAGGAATCGGCGTGAGCGGTCGCAAACCATCCGGCCCGGTACAAATCGGCGCGGCGCTGGGTGAT
GACCTGGTGGAGAAGTTGAAGGCCGCGCAGGCCGCCCAGCGGCAACGCATCGAGGCAGAAGCACGCCCCG
GTGAATCGTGGCAAGCGGCCGCTGATCGAATCCGCAAAGAATCCCGGCAACCGCCGGCAGCCGGTGCGCC
GTCGATTAGGAAGCCGCCCAAGGGCGACGAGCAACCAGATTTTTTCGTTCCGATGCTCTATGACGTGGGC
ACCCGCGATAGTCGCAGCATCATGGACGTGGCCGTTTTCCGTCTGTCGAAGCGTGACCGACGAGCTGGCG
AGGTGATCCGCTACGAGCTTCCAGACGGGCACGTAGAGGTTTCCGCAGGGCCGGCCGGCATGGCCAGTGT
GTGGGATTACGACCTGGTACTGATGGCGGTTTCCCATCTAACCGAATCCATGAACCGATACCGGGAAGGG
AAGGGAGACAAGCCCGGCCGCGTGTTCCGTCCACACGTTGCGGACGTACTCAAGTTCTGCCGGCGAGCCG
ATGGCGGAAAGCAGAAAGACGACCTGGTAGAAACCTGCATTCGGTTAAACACCACGCACGTTGCCATGCA
GCGTACGAAGAAGGCCAAGAACGGCCGCCTGGTGACGGTATCCGAGGGTGAAGCCTTGATTAGCCGCTAC
AAGATCGTAAAGAGCGAAACCGGGCGGCCGGAGTACATCGAGATCGAGCTAGCTGATTGGATGTACCGCG
AGATCACAGAAGGCAAGAACCCGGACGTGCTGACGGTTCACCCCGATTACTTTTTGATCGATCCCGGCAT
CGGCCGTTTTCTCTACCGCCTGGCACGCCGCGCCGCAGGCAAGGCAGAAGCCAGATGGTTGTTCAAGACG
ATCTACGAACGCAGTGGCAGCGCCGGAGAGTTCAAGAAGTTCTGTTTCACCGTGCGCAAGCTGATCGGGT
CAAATGACCTGCCGGAGTACGATTTGAAGGAGGAGGCGGGGCAGGCTGGCCCGATCCTAGTCATGCGCTA
CCGCAACCTGATCGAGGGCGAAGCATCCGCCGGTTCCTAATGTACGGAGCAGATGCTAGGGCAAATTGCC
CTAGCAGGGGAAAAAGGTCGAAAAGGCCTCTTTCCTGTGGATAGCACGTACATTGGGAACCCAAAGCCGT
ACATTGGGAACCGGAACCCGTACATTGGGAACCCAAAGCCGTACATTGGGAACCGGTCACACATGTAAGT
GACTGATATAAAAGAGAAAAAAGGCGATTTTTCCGCCTAAAACTCTTTAAAACTTATTAAAACTCTTAAA
ACCCGCCTGGCCTGTGCATAACTGTCTGGCCAGCGCACAGCCCAAGAGCTGCAAAAAGCGCCTACCCTTC
GGTCGCTGCGCTCCCTACGCCCCGCCGCTTCGCGTCGGCCTATCGCGGCCGCTGGCCGCTCAAAAATGGC
TGGCCTACGGCCAGGCAATCTACCAGGGCGCGGACAAGCCGCGCCGTCGCCACTCGACCGCCGGCGCCCA
CATCAAGGCACCCTGCCTCGCGCGTTTCGGTGATGACGGTGAAAACCTCTGACACATGCAGCTCCCGGAA
ACGGTCACAGCTTGTCTGTAAGCGGATGCCGGGAGCAGACAAGCCCGTCAGGGCGCGTCAGCGGGTGTTG
GCGGGTGTCGGGGCGCAGCCATGACCCAGTCACGTAGCGATAGCGGAGTGTATACTGGCTTAACTATGCG
GCATCAGAGCAGATTGTACTGAGAGTGCACCATATGCGGTGTGAAATACCGCACAGATGCGTAAGGAGAA
AATACCGCATCAGGCCCTCTTCCGCTTCCTCGCTCACTGACTCGCTGCGCTCGGTCGTTCGGCTGCGGCG
AGCGGTATCAGCTCACTCAAAGGCGGTAATACGGTTATCCACAGAATCAGGGGATAACGCAGGAAAGAAC
ATGTGAGCAAAAGGCCAGCAAAAGGCCAGGAACCGTAAAAAGGCCGCGTTGCTGGCGTTTTTCCATAGGC
TCCGCCCCCCTGACGAGCATCACAAAAATCGACGCTCAAGTCAGAGGTGGCGAAACCCGACAGGACTATA
AAGATACCAGGCGTTTCCCCCTGGAAGCTCCCTCGTGCGCTCTCCTGTTCCGACCCTGCCGCTTACCGGA
TACCTGTCCGCCTTTCTCCCTTCGGGAAGCGTGGCGCTTTCTCATAGCTCACGCTGTAGGTATCTCAGTT
CGGTGTAGGTCGTTCGCTCCAAGCTGGGCTGTGTGCACGAACCCCCCGTTCAGCCCGACCGCTGCGCCTT
ATCCGGTAACTATCGTCTTGAGTCCAACCCGGTAAGACACGACTTATCGCCACTGGCAGCAGCCACTGGT
AACAGGATTAGCAGAGCGAGGTATGTAGGCGGTGCTACAGAGTTCTTGAAGTGGTGGCCTAACTACGGCT
ACACTAGAAGGACAGTATTTGGTATCTGCGCTCTGCTGAAGCCAGTTACCTTCGGAAAAAGAGTTGGTAG
CTCTTGATCCGGCAAACAAACCACCGCTGGTAGCGGTGGTTTTTTTGTTTGCAAGCAGCAGATTACGCGC
AGAAAAAAAGGATCTCAAGAAGATCCTTTGATCTTTTCTACGGGGTCTGACGCTCAGTGGAACGAAAACT
CACGTTAAGGGATTTTGGTCATGCATTCTAGGTACTAAAACAATTCATCCAGTAAAATATAATATTTTAT
TTTCTCCCAATCAGGCTTGATCCCCAGTAAGTCAAAAAATAGCTCGACATACTGTTCTTCCCCGATATCC
TCCCTGATCGACCGGACGCAGAAGGCAATGTCATACCACTTGTCCGCCCTGCCGCTTCTCCCAAGATCAA
TAAAGCCACTTACTTTGCCATCTTTCACAAAGATGTTGCTGTCTCCCAGGTCGCCGTGGGAAAAGACAAG
TTCCTCTTCGGGCTTTTCCGTCTTTAAAAAATCATACAGCTCGCGCGGATCTTTAAATGGAGTGTCTTCT
TCCCAGTTTTCGCAATCCACATCGGCCAGATCGTTATTCAGTAAGTAATCCAATTCGGCTAAGCGGCTGT
CTAAGCTATTCGTATAGGGACAATCCGATATGTCGATGGAGTGAAAGAGCCTGATGCACTCCGCATACAG
CTCGATAATCTTTTCAGGGCTTTGTTCATCTTCATACTCTTCCGAGCAAAGGACGCCATCGGCCTCACTC
ATGAGCAGATTGCTCCAGCCATCATGCCGTTCAAAGTGCAGGACCTTTGGAACAGGCAGCTTTCCTTCCA
GCCATAGCATCATGTCCTTTTCCCGTTCCACATCATAGGTGGTCCCTTTATACCGGCTGTCCGTCATTTT
TAAATATAGGTTTTCATTTTCTCCCACCAGCTTATATACCTTAGCAGGAGACATTCCTTCCGTATCTTTT
ACGCAGCGGTATTTTTCGATCAGTTTTTTCAATTCCGGTGATATTCTCATTTTAGCCATTTATTATTTCC
TTCCTCTTTTCTACAGTATTTAAAGATACCCCAAGAAGCTAATTATAACAAGACGAACTCCAATTCACTG
TTCCTTGCATTCTAAAACCTTAAATACCAGAAAACAGCTTTTTCAAAGTTGTTTTCAAAGTTGGCGTATA
ACATAGTATCGACGGAGCCGATTTTGAAACCGCGGTGATCACAGGCAGCAACGCTCTGTCATCGTTACAA
TCAACATGCTACCCTCCGCGAGATCATCCGTGTTTCAAACCCGGCAGCTTAGTTGCCGTTCTTCCGAATA
GCATCGGTAACATGAGCAAAGTCTGCCGCCTTACAACGGCTCTCCCGCTGACGCCGTCCCGGACTGATGG
GCTGCCTGTATCGAGTGGTGATTTTGTGCCGAGCTGCCGGTCGGGGAGCTGTTGGCTGGCTGGTGGCAGG
ATATATTGTGGTGTAAACAAATTGACGCTTAGACAACTTAATAACACATTGCGGACGTTTTTAATGTACT
GAATTAACGCCGAATTAATTCGGGGGATCTGGATTTTAGTACTGGATTTTGGTTTTAGGAATTAGAAATT
TTATTGATAGAAGTATTTTACAAATACAAATACATACTAAGGGTTTCTTATATGCTCAACACATGAGCGA
AACCCTATAGGAACCCTAATTCCCTTATCTGGGAACTACTCACACATTATTATGGAGAAACTCGAGCTTG
TCGATCGACTCTAGCTAGAGGATCGATCCGAACCCCAGAGTCCCGCTCAGAAGAACTCGTCAAGAAGGCG
ATAGAAGGCGATGCGCTGCGAATCGGGAGCGGCGATACCGTAAAGCACGAGGAAGCGGTCAGCCCATTCG
CCGCCAAGTTCTTCAGCAATATCACGGGTAGCCAACGCTATGTCCTGATAGCGGTCCGCCACACCCAGCC
GGCCACAGTCGATGAATCCAGAAAAGCGGCCATTTTCCACCATGATATTCGGCAAGCAGGCATCGCCATG
TGTCACGACGAGATCCTCGCCGTCGGGCATGCGCGCCTTGAGCCTGGCGAACAGTTCGGCTGGCGCGAGC
CCCTGATGTTCTTCGTCCAGATCATCCTGATCGACAAGACCGGCTTCCATCCGAGTACGTGCTCGCTCGA
TGCGATGTTTCGCTTGGTGGTCGAATGGGCAGGTAGCCGGATCAAGCGTATGCAGCCGCCGCATTGCATC
AGCCATGATGGATACTTTCTCGGCAGGAGCAAGGTGAGATGACAGGAGATCCTGCCCCGGCACTTCGCCC
AATAGCAGCCAGTCCCTTCCCGCTTCAGTGACAACGTCGAGCACAGCTGCGCAAGGAACGCCCGTCGTGG
CCAGCCACGATAGCCGCGCTGCCTCGTCCTGGAGTTCATTCAGGGCACCGGACAGGTCGGTCTTGACAAA
AAGAACCGGGCGCCCCTGCGCTGACAGCCGAAACACGGCGGCATCAGAGCAGCCGATTGTCTGTTGTGCC
CAGTCATAGCCGAATAGCCTCTCCACCCAAGCGGCCGGAGAACCTGCGTGCAATCCATCTTGTTCAATCC
CCATGGTCGATCGACAGATCTGCGAAAGCTCGAGAGAGATAGATTTGTAGAGAGAGACTGGTGATTTCAG
CGTGTCCTCTCCAAATGAAATGAACTTCCTTATATAGAGGAAGGGTCTTGCGAAGGATAGTGGGATTGTG
CGTCATCCCTTACGTCAGTGGAGATATCACATCAATCCACTTGCTTTGAAGACGTGGTTGGAACGTCTTC
TTTTTCCACGATGCTCCTCGTGGGTGGGGGTCCATCTTTGGGACCACTGTCGGCAGAGGCATCTTGAACG
ATAGCCTTTCCTTTATCGCAATGATGGCATTTGTAGGTGCCACCTTCCTTTTCTACTGTCCTTTTGATGA
AGTGACAGATAGCTGGGCAATGGAATCCGAGGAGGTTTCCCGATATTACCCTTTGTTGAAAAGTCTCAAT
AGCCCTTTGGTCTTCTGAGACTGTATCTTTGATATTCTTGGAGTAGACGAGAGTGTCGTGCTCCACCATG
TTCACATCAATCCACTTGCTTTGAAGACGTGGTTGGAACGTCTTCTTTTTCCACGATGCTCCTCGTGGGT
GGGGGTCCATCTTTGGGACCACTGTCGGCAGAGGCATCTTGAACGATAGCCTTTCCTTTATCGCAATGAT
GGCATTTGTAGGTGCCACCTTCCTTTTCTACTGTCCTTTTGATGAAGTGACAGATAGCTGGGCAATGGAA
TCCGAGGAGGTTTCCCGATATTACCCTTTGTTGAAAAGTCTCAATAGCCCTTTGGTCTTCTGAGACTGTA
TCTTTGATATTCTTGGAGTAGACGAGAGTGTCGTGCTCCACCATGTTGGCAAGCTGCTCTAGCCAATACG
CAAACCGCCTCTCCCCGCGCGTTGGCCGATTCATTAATGCAGCTGGCACGACAGGTTTCCCGACTGGAAA
GCGGGCAGTGAGCGCAACGCAATTAATGTGAGTTAGCTCACTCATTAGGCACCCCAGGCTTTACACTTTA
TGCTTCCGGCTCGTATGTTGTGTGGAATTGTGAGCGGATAACAATTTCACACAGGAAACAGCTATGACAT
GATTACGAATTCGAGCTCGGTACCCGGGGATCGGCTGAGACTTTTCAACAAAGGGTAATATCCGGAAACC
TCCTCGGATTCCATTGCCCAGCTATCTGTCACTTTATTGTGAAGATAGTGGAAAAGGAAGGTGGCTCCTA
CAAATGCCATCATTGCGATAAAGGAAAGGCCATCGTTGAAGATGCCTCTGCCGACAGTGGTCCCAAAGAT
GGACCCCCACCCACGAGGAGCATCGTGGAAAAAGAAGACGTTCCAACCACGTCTTCAAAGCAAGTGGATT
GATGTGATATCTCCACTGACGTAAGGGATGACGCACAATCCCACTATCCTTCGCAAGACCCTTCCTCTAT
ATAAGGAAGTTCATTTCATTTGGAGAGAACACGGGGGACTCAAACATTACTCATTCACAAAACCATCTTA
AAGCAACTACACAAGTCTTGAAATTTTCTCATATTTTCTATTTACTATATAAACTTTTAATCAAATCAAG
ATTAAAGTTAATTAAATGAGCAAAGGAGAAGAACTTTTCACTGGAGTTGTCCCAATTCTTGTTGAATTAG
ATGGTGATGTTAATGGGCACAAATTTTCTGTCCGTGGAGAGGGTGAAGGTGATGCTACAAACGGAAAACT
CACCCTTAAATTTATTTGCACTACTGGAAAACTACCTGTTCCGTGGCCAACACTTGTCACTACTCTGACC
TAAATAGCAAGGATCAGGAGGAGTCCTGGGTAACGGTAACAACACCACCGTCTTCGAAGTTCATAACACG
TTCCCATTTGAAACCTTCCGGGAAGGACAGTTTCAGGTAGTCCGGGATGTCAGCCGGGTGTTTAACGTAA
GCTTTGGAACCGTACTGGAACTGCGGGGACAGGATGTCCCAAGCGAACGGCAGCGGACCACCTTTGGTAA
CTTTCAGTTTAGCGGTCTGGGTACCTTCGTACGGACGACCTTCACCTTCACCTTCGATTTCGAACTCGTG
ACCGTTAACGGAACCTTCCATACGAACTTTGAAACGCATGAACTCTTTGATAACGTCTTCGATATGAAGA
TGAAGATGAAATATTTGGTGTGTCAAATAAAAAGCTTGTGTGCTTAAGTTTGTGTTTTTTTCTTGGCTTG
TTGTGTTATGAATTTGTGGCTTTTTCTAATATTAAATGAATGTAAGATCTCATTATAATGAATAAACAAA
TGTTTCTATAATCCATTGTGAATGTTTTGTTGGATCTCTTCTGCAGCATATAACTACTGTATGTGCTATG
GTATGGACTATGGAATATGATTAAAGATAAGATGGGCTCATAGAGTAAAACGAGGCGAGGGACCTATAAA
CCTCCCTTCATCATGCTATTTCATGATCTATTTTATAAAATAAAGATGTAGAAAAAAGTAAGCGTAATAA
CCGCAAAACAAATGATTTAAAACATGGCACATAATGAGGAGATTAAGTTCGGTTTACGTTTATTTTAGTA
CTAATTGTAACGTGAGACTACGTATCGGGAATCGCCTAATTAAAGCATTAATGCGAACCTGATTAGATTC
ACCGACCCTCCTATCGTGTCGACCTTTCTGTTTCTTAGAATTTTTTGGTAGTCTATGTACTAATAATGTC
AGCTTCGTATTTATTTCATAAGCAATTTGCATTTGCAATTTGTTTTTTACTTTTATTTTTATTGTATTGT
GGAATGTGGACTCGTACCAACATGAAGTTATATACCACCAAAAAAATTACAGTTAGTCAAAAGATTCACG
AGTGAGAGCTACTTATGATTGTCTTTTACGTATATGTCTAATTGTCTATTTGCTCAATAATCTTTGTACT
TTCTTTTGTCGTTGATAAAATCACAAAGTTCCAAAAGTAATCGAATGATTTGCTTTTAAGAAAAGAAGAG
CTCAATAATTCAACATATATCTGTACACAGACGGACTGAGACTTTTCAACAAAGGGTAATATCCGGAAAC
CTCCTCGGATTCCATTGCCCAGCTATCTGTCACTTTATTGTGAAGATAGTGGAAAAGGAAGGTGGCTCCT
ACAAATGCCATCATTGCGATAAAGGAAAGGCCATCGTTGAAGATGCCTCTGCCGACAGTGGTCCCAAAGA
TGGACCCCCACCCACGAGGAGCATCGTGGAAAAAGAAGACGTTCCAACCACGTCTTCAAAGCAAGTGGAT
TGATGTGATATCTCCACTGACGTAAGGGATGACGCACAATCCCACTATCCTTCGCAAGACCCTTCCTCTA
TATAAGGAAGTTCATTTCATTTGGAGAGAACACGGGGGACTCTAGACAAACATTACTCATTCACAAAACC
ATCTTAAAGCAACTACACAAGTCTTGAAATTTTCTCATATTTTCTATTTACTATATAAACTTTTAATCAA
ATCAAGATTAAAGTTAATTAAGGAGTGACGACCTTCAGCACGTTCGTACTGTTCAACGATGGTGTAGTCT
TCGTTGTGGGAGGTGATGTCCAGTTTGATGTCGGTTTTGTAAGCACCCGGCAGCTGAACCGGTTTTTTAG
CCATGTAGGTGGTTTTAACTTCAGCGTCGTAGTGACCACCGTCTTTCAGTTTCAGACGCATTTTGATTTC
ACCTTTCAGAGCACCGTCTTCCGGGTACATACGTTCGGTGGAAGCTTCCCAACCCATGGTTTTTTTCTGC
ATAACCGGACCGTCGGACGGGAAGTTGGTACCACGCAGTTTAACTTTGTAGATGAACTCACCGTCTTGAT
CCTAGTTACCTTTGGGTCAAAAAGTTATCAGGCATGCACCTGGTAGCTAGTCTTTAAACCAATAGATTGC
ATCGGTTTAAAAGGCAAGACCGTCAAATTGCGGGAAAGGGGTCAACAGCCGTTCAGTACCAAGTCTCAGG
GGAAACTTTGAGATGGCCTTGCAAAGGGTATGGTAATAAGCTGACGGACATGGTCCTAACCACGCAGCCA
AGTCCTAAGTCAACAGATCTTCTGTTGATATGGATGCAGTTCACAGACTAAATGTCGGTCGGGGAAGATG
TATTCTTCTCATAAGATATAGTCGGACCTCTCCTTAATGGGAGCTAGCGGATGAAGTGATGCAACACTGG
AGCCGCTGGGAACTAATTTGTATGCGAAAGTATATTGATTAGTTTTGGAGTACTCGATGGTGTTCAATGC
TTTTCCCGTTATCCGGATCACATGAAACGGCATGACTTTTTCAAGAGTGCCATGCCCGAAGGTTATGTAC
AGGAACGCACTATATCTTTCAAAGATGACGGGACCTACAAGACGCGTGCTGAAGTCAAGTTTGAAGGTGA
TACCCTTGTTAATCGTATCGAGTTAAAGGGTATTGATTTTAAAGAAGATGGAAACATTCTTGGACACAAA
CTCGAGTACAACTTTAACTCACACAATGTATACATCACGGCAGACAAACAAAAGAATGGAATCAAAGCTA
ACTTCAAAATTCGCCACAACGTTGAAGATGGTTCCGTTCAACTAGCAGACCATTATCAACAAAATACTCC
AATTGGCGATGGCCCTGTCCTTTTACCAGACAACCATTACCTGTCGACACAATCTGTCCTTTCGAAAGAT
CCCAACGAAAAGCGTGACCACATGGTCCTTCTTGAGTTTGTAACTGCTGCTGGGATTACACATGGCATGG
ATGAGCTCTACAAATAAATATGAAGATGAAGATGAAATATTTGGTGTGTCAAATAAAAAGCTTGTGTGCT
TAAGTTTGTGTTTTTTTCTTGGCTTGTTGTGTTATGAATTTGTGGCTTTTTCTAATATTAAATGAATGTA
AGATCTCATTATAATGAATAAACAAATGTTTCTATAATCCATTGTGAATGTTTTGTTGGATCTCTTCTGC
AGCATATAACTACTGTATGTGCTATGGTATGGACTATGGAATATGATTAAAGATAAGATGGGCTCATAGA
GTAAAACGAGGCGAGGGACCTATAAACCTCCCTTCATCATGCTATTTCATGATCTATTTTATAAAATAAA
GATGTAGAAAAAAGTAAGCGTAATAACCGCAAAACAAATGATTTAAAACATGGCACATAATGAGGAGATT
AAGTTCGGTTTACGTTTATTTTAGTACTAATTGTAACGTGAGACTACGTATCGGGAATCGCCTAATTAAA
GCATTAATGCGAACCTGATTAGATTCACCGACCCTCCTATCGTGTCGACCTTTCTGTTTCTTAGAATTTT
TTGGTAGTCTATGTACTAATAATGTCAGCTTCGTATTTATTTCATAAGCAATTTGCATTTGCAATTTGTT
TTTTACTTTTATTTTTATTGTATTGTGGAATGTGGACTCGTACCAACATGAAGTTATATACCACCAAAAA
AATTACAGTTAGTCAAAAGATTCACGAGTGAGAGCTACTTATGATTGTCTTTTACGTATATGTCTAATTG
TCTATTTGCTCAATAATCTTTGTACTTTCTTTTGTCGTTGATAAAATCACAAAGTTCCAAAAGTAATCGA
ATGATTTGCTTTTAAGAAAAGAAGAGCTCAATAATTCAACATATATCTGTACACACTATGGAGGCTCCCG
GTGAGACTTTTCAACAAAGGGTAATATCCGGAAACCTCCTCGGATTCCATTGCCCAGCTATCTGTCACTT
TATTGTGAAGATAGTGGAAAAGGAAGGTGGCTCCTACAAATGCCATCATTGCGATAAAGGAAAGGCCATC
GTTGAAGATGCCTCTGCCGACAGTGGTCCCAAAGATGGACCCCCACCCACGAGGAGCATCGTGGAAAAAG
AAGACGTTCCAACCACGTCTTCAAAGCAAGTGGATTGATGTGATATCTCCACTGACGTAAGGGATGACGC
ACAATCCCACTATCCTTCGCAAGACCCTTCCTCTATATAAGGAAGTTCATTTCATTTGGAGAGAACACGG
GGGACTCAAACATTACTCATTCACAAAACCATCTTAAAGCAACTACACAAGTCTTGAAATTTTCTCATAT
TTTCTATTTACTATATAAACTTTTAATCAAATCAAGATTAAAGTTAATTAAATGGCGAGTAGCGAAGACG
TTATCAAAGAGTTCATGCGTTTCAAAGTTCGTATGGAAGGTTCCGTTAACGGTCACGAGTTCGAAATCGA
AGGTGAAGGTGAAGGTCGTCCGTACGAAGGTACCCAGACCGCTAAACTGAAAGTTACCAAAGGTGGTCCG
CTGCCGTTCGCTTGGGACATCCTGTCCCCGCAGTTCCAGTACGGTTCCAAAGCTTACGTTAAACACCCGG
CTGACATCCCGGACTACCTGAAACTGTCCTTCCCGGAAGGTTTCAAATGGGAACGTGTTATGAACTTCGA
AGACGGTGGTGTTGTTACCGTTACCCAGGACTCCTCCCTGCAAGACGGTGAGTTCATCTACAAAGTTAAA
CTGCGTGGTACCAACTTCCCGTCCGACGGTCCGGTTATGCAGAAAAAAACCATGGGTTGGGAAGCTTCCA
CCGAACGTATGTACCCGGAAGACGGTGCTCTGAAAGGTGAAATCAAAATGCGTCTGAAACTGAAAGACGG
TGGTCACTACGACGCTGAAGTTAAAACCACCTACATGGCTAAAAAACCGGTTCAGCTGCCGGGTGCTTAC
AAAACCGACATCAAACTGGACATCACCTCCCACAACGAAGACTACACCATCGTTGAACAGTACGAACGTG
CTGAAGGTCGTCACTCCACCGGTGCTTAAATATGAAGATGAAGATGAAATATTTGGTGTGTCAAATAAAA
AGCTTGTGTGCTTAAGTTTGTGTTTTTTTCTTGGCTTGTTGTGTTATGAATTTGTGGCTTTTTCTAATAT
TAAATGAATGTAAGATCTCATTATAATGAATAAACAAATGTTTCTATAATCCATTGTGAATGTTTTGTTG
GATCTCTTCTGCAGCATATAACTACTGTATGTGCTATGGTATGGACTATGGAATATGATTAAAGATAAGA
TGGGCTCATAGAGTAAAACGAGGCGAGGGACCTATAAACCTCCCTTCATCATGCTATTTCATGATCTATT
TTATAAAATAAAGATGTAGAAAAAAGTAAGCGTAATAACCGCAAAACAAATGATTTAAAACATGGCACAT
AATGAGGAGATTAAGTTCGGTTTACGTTTATTTTAGTACTAATTGTAACGTGAGACTACGTATCGGGAAT
CGCCTAATTAAAGCATTAATGCGAACCTGATTAGATTCACCGACCCTCCTATCGTGTCGACCTTTCTGTT
TCTTAGAATTTTTTGGTAGTCTATGTACTAATAATGTCAGCTTCGTATTTATTTCATAAGCAATTTGCAT
TTGCAATTTGTTTTTTACTTTTATTTTTATTGTATTGTGGAATGTGGACTCGTACCAACATGAAGTTATA
TACCACCAAAAAAATTACAGTTAGTCAAAAGATTCACGAGTGAGAGCTACTTATGATTGTCTTTTACGTA
TATGTCTAATTGTCTATTTGCTCAATAATCTTTGTACTTTCTTTTGTCGTTGATAAAATCACAAAGTTCC
AAAAGTAATCGAATGATTTGCTTTTAAGAAAAGAAGAGCTCAATAATTCAACATATATCTGTACACAAGT
G
Features (pLannotate 1.2.2; 31 found; start..end, strand, type, name):
      4..158     +  CDS            lacZα (fragment): LacZα fragment of β-galactosidase; lacZ fragment
    224..248     +  misc_feature   RB T-DNA repeat: right border repeat from nopaline C58 T-DNA
    588..989     +  CDS            Y4CG_SINFN (fragment): Protein inferred from homology: Swiss-Prot protein existence level 3. From Sinorhizobium fredii (strain NBRC 101917 / NGR234).
   1549..2178    +  CDS            pVS1 StaA: stability protein from the Pseudomonas plasmid pVS1 (Heeb et al., 2000)
   2607..3680    +  CDS            pVS1 RepA: replication protein from the Pseudomonas plasmid pVS1 (Heeb et al., 2000)
   3746..3940    +  rep_origin     pVS1 oriV: origin of replication for the Pseudomonas plasmid pVS1 (Heeb et al., 2000)
   4143..4182    +  CDS            rop (fragment): Rop protein, which maintains plasmids at low copy number; rop
   4284..4424    +  misc_feature   bom: basis of mobility region from pBR322
   4610..5198    -  rep_origin     ori: high-copy-number ColE1/pMB1/pBR322/pUC origin of replication
   5285..6079    -  CDS            KanR: aminoglycoside phosphotransferase; aphA-3; confers resistance to kanamycin
   6504..6528    +  misc_feature   LB T-DNA repeat: left border repeat from nopaline C58 T-DNA
   6606..6780    -  polyA_signal   CaMV poly(A) signal: cauliflower mosaic virus polyadenylation signal
   6837..7629    -  CDS            NeoR/KanR (fragment): aminoglycoside phosphotransferase from Tn5; aph(3')-II (or nptII); confers resistance to neomycin, kanamycin, and G418 (Geneticin®)
   7697..8373    -  promoter       CaMV 35S promoter (enhanced): cauliflower mosaic virus 35S promoter with a duplicated enhancer region
   8463..8551    +  CDS            lacI (fragment): lac repressor; lacI; The lac repressor binds to the lac operator to inhibit transcription in E. coli. This inhibition can be relieved by adding lactose or isopropyl-β-D-thiogalactopyranoside (IPTG).
   8564..8585    +  protein_bind   CAP binding site: CAP binding activates transcription in the presence of cAMP. E. coli catabolite activator protein
   8600..8630    +  promoter       lac promoter: promoter for the E. coli lac operon
   8634..8656    +  protein_bind   lac operator (fragment): The lac repressor binds to the lac operator to inhibit transcription in E. coli. This inhibition can be relieved by adding lactose or isopropyl-β-D-thiogalactopyranoside (IPTG). lac repressor encoded by lacI
   8687..8712    +  misc_feature   MCS (fragment): pUC18/19 multiple cloning site
   8716..9057    +  promoter       CaMV 35S promoter: strong constitutive promoter from cauliflower mosaic virus
   9186..9382    +  CDS            superfolder GFP (fragment): GFP variant that folds robustly even when fused to poorly folded proteins (Pédelacq et al., 2006)
   9397..9721    -  CDS            mRFP1 (fragment): monomeric derivative of DsRed (Campbell et al., 2002)
   9723..9971    +  terminator     HSP terminator: efficient transcription terminator from the Arabidopsis thaliana heat shock protein 18.2 gene (Nagaya et al., 2010)
  10607..10948   +  promoter       CaMV 35S promoter: strong constitutive promoter from cauliflower mosaic virus
  11082..11408   -  CDS            mRFP1 (fragment): mRFP1 is a basic (constitutively fluorescent) red fluorescent protein published in 2002, derived from Discosoma sp.. It is reported to be a somewhat slowly-maturing monomer with low acid sensitivity.
  11428..11734   +  ncRNA          Intron gpI: Accession: RF00028 - Group I catalytic intron
  11817..12334   +  CDS            superfolder GFP (fragment): GFP variant that folds robustly even when fused to poorly folded proteins (Pédelacq et al., 2006)
  12339..12587   +  terminator     HSP terminator: efficient transcription terminator from the Arabidopsis thaliana heat shock protein 18.2 gene (Nagaya et al., 2010)
  13232..13573   +  promoter       CaMV 35S promoter: strong constitutive promoter from cauliflower mosaic virus
  13702..14379   +  CDS            mRFP1: monomeric derivative of DsRed (Campbell et al., 2002)
  14381..14629   +  terminator     HSP terminator: efficient transcription terminator from the Arabidopsis thaliana heat shock protein 18.2 gene (Nagaya et al., 2010)
