[The description below was written by a language model from this plasmid's Addgene catalogue record and pLannotate feature annotations shown in this document.]
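Description:
pXYB086 is a 15.3 kb pCAMBIA-based binary vector for plant expression, belonging to a split-ribozyme "Plant RNA Vision" system for imaging RNAs in vivo. The backbone carries a high-copy ColE1/pUC-type origin with the pBR322 bom site for propagation in E. coli. It also carries the pVS1 oriV, RepA and StaA functions, which allow stable maintenance in Agrobacterium. A bacterial kanamycin resistance gene (aphA-3) provides selection. Nopaline-type left and right T-DNA border repeats delimit the region transferred to plant cells. Within it, an nptII (NeoR/KanR) marker driven by an enhanced CaMV 35S promoter with a CaMV poly(A) signal provides plant selection. Remnants of the lac promoter/lacZα cloning region are also present.

The payload consists of three separate cassettes, each with a CaMV 35S promoter and an Arabidopsis HSP18.2 terminator. The first encodes an N-terminal superfolder GFP fragment followed by loop and stem elements and a roughly 325 bp guide RNA, annotated as an antisense mRFP1 fragment. The second begins with another antisense mRFP1 guide of similar length, followed by stem and loop elements, an internal guide sequence and a group I catalytic intron (ribozyme) portion. It ends with a larger sfGFP fragment, apparently the remaining part of the coding sequence, although the catalogue insert name labels this fragment the same way as the first. The third cassette expresses full-length mRFP1 and supplies the target ("input") RNA. The apparent design is that both guides hybridise to the RFP transcript, bringing the split ribozyme halves together so that splicing reconstitutes an intact sfGFP message. Green fluorescence would then report the presence of the target RNA. With sensor and input on one T-DNA, the plasmid appears suited to testing the system in plants with 325 bp guides.
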