Addgene plasmid #239638: pXYB086
Purpose: Plant RNA Vision constructs with 325 bp gRNAs together with RFP input
Depositing lab: Xiaohan Yang. Depositing organization: Oak Ridge National Laboratory. Publication: A split ribozyme system for in vivo plant RNA imaging and genetic engineering. Liu Y, Rajput R, Islam MT, Valle ID, Yao T, Agrawal R, Boone BA, Eckert CA, Abraham PE, Chen JG, Tuskan GA, Yang X. Plant Biotechnol J. 2025 May;23(5):1640-1649. doi: 10.1111/pbi.14612. Epub 2025 Feb 7. PubMed 39919021.
Backbone
  Vector backbone: pCAMBIA
  Vector type: Plant Expression, Synthetic Biology
Growth in bacteria
  Bacterial resistance: Kanamycin, 50 μg/mL
  Growth temperature: 37°C
  Growth strain: EPI300
  Copy number: High Copy
Gene/Insert 1
  Gene/Insert name: sfGFPn_Y66-P1_loop_01-stem01-gRNA11
Gene/Insert 2
  Gene/Insert name: gRNA12-stem_02-P1_loop_03-internal guide sequence-Ribozyme-sfGFPn_Y66
Gene/Insert 3
  Gene/Insert name: RFP
Terms and licenses: Academic/Nonprofit Terms; Industry Terms: Not Available to Industry
How to cite: pXYB086 was a gift from Xiaohan Yang (Addgene plasmid # 239638 ; http://n2t.net/addgene:239638 ; RRID:Addgene_239638)
